>Addgene plasmid #201673 | pBad-bapaUGAc | addgene full sequence | sequence record 398157 | Addgene NGS Result
AAGAAACCAATTGTCCATATTGCATCAGACATTGCCGTCACTGCGTCTTTTACTGGCTCTTCTCGCTAAC
CAAACCGGTAACCCCGCTTATTAAAAGCATTCTGTAACAAAGCGGGACCAAAGCCATGACAAAAACGCGT
AACAAAAGTGTCTATAATCACGGCAGAAAAGTCCACATTGATTATTTGCACGGCGTCACACTTTGCTATG
CCATAGCATTTTTATCCATAAGATTAGCGGATCCTACCTGACGCTTTTTATCGCAACTCTCTACTGTTTC
TCCATACCCGTTTTTTGGGCTAACAGGAGGAATTAACCATGGGCTCGAGAGATTCTTATTTTGGAAAAAC
TTATAATCCATGGGATCCTATGCAGCGGACCGTGTACATCTCCGAGTCCGAGCGGATGTACCCCGAGGAC
GGCGCCCTGAAGAGCGAGATCAAGTAGGGGCTGAGGCTGAAGGACGGCGGCCACTACGCCGCCGAGGTCA
AGACCACCTACAAGGCCAAGAAGCCCGTGCAGCTGCCCGGCGCCTACATCGTCGACATCAAGTTGGACAT
CGTGTCCCACAACGAGGACTACACCATCGTGGAACAGTGCGAACGCGCCGAGGGCCGCCACTCCACTGGC
GGCATGGACGAGCTGTACAAGGGAGGTACAGGCGGGAGTCTGGTGAGCAAGGGCGAGGAGGATAACATGG
CCATCATCAAGGAGTTCATGAGCTTCAAGGTGCACATGGAGGGCTCCGTGAACGGCCACAAGTTCGAGAT
CGAGGGCGAGGGCGAGGGCCGCCCCTACGAGGCCTTTCAGACCGCTAAGCTGAAGGTGACCATCGGTGGC
CCCCTGCCCTTCGCCTGGGACATCCTGTCCCCTCAGTTCATGTACGGCTCCAAGGCCTACATTAAGCACC
CAGCCGACATCCCCGACTACTTCAAGCTGTCCTTCCCCGAGGGCTTCAGGTGGGAGCGCGTGATGAACTT
CGAGGACGGCGGCATTATTCACGTTAACCAGGACTCCTCCCTGCAGGACGGCGTATTCATCTACAAGGTG
AAGCTGCGCGGCACCAACTTCCCCCCCGACGGCCCCGTAATGCAGAAGAAGACCATGGGCTGGGAGGCTA
CGCCTACGCCTCGGGTGGTGGGTGATTTATATAAGAATGGTATTGATCCATCTTATACTCCTCATCGTGA
CCAACACCATCACCACCATCATTAAGCTTGGCTGTTTTGGCGGATGAGAGAAGATTTTCAGCCTGATACA
GATTAAATCAGAACGCAGAAGCGGTCTGATAAAACAGAATTTGCCTGGCGGCAGTAGCGCGGTGGTCCCA
CCTGACCCCATGCCGAACTCAGAAGTGAAACGCCGTAGCGCCGATGGTAGTGTGGGGTCTCCCCATGCGA
GAGTAGGGAACTGCCAGGCATCAAATAAAACGAAAGGCTCAGTCGAAAGACTGGGCCTTTCGTTTTATCT
GTTGTTTGTCGGTGAACGCTCTCCTGAGTAGGACAAATCCGCCGGGAGCGGATTTGAACGTTGCGAAGCA
ACGGCCCGGAGGGTGGCGGGCAGGACGCCCGCCATAAACTGCCAGGCATCAAATTAAGCAGAAGGCCATC
CTGACGGATGGCCTTTTTGCGTTTCTACAAACTCTTTTGTTTATTTTTCTAAATACATTCAAATATGTAT
CCGCTCATGAGACAATAACCCTGATAAATGCTTCAATAATATTGAAAAAGGAAGAGTATGAGTATTCAAC
ATTTCCGTGTCGCCCTTATTCCCTTTTTTGCGGCATTTTGCCTTCCTGTTTTTGCTCACCCAGAAACGCT
GGTGAAAGTAAAAGATGCTGAAGATCAGTTGGGTGCACGAGTGGGTTACATCGAACTGGATCTCAACAGC
GGTAAGATCCTTGAGAGTTTTCGCCCCGAAGAACGTTTTCCAATGATGAGCACTTTTAAAGTTCTGCTAT
GTGGCGCGGTATTATCCCGTGTTGACGCCGGGCAAGAGCAACTCGGTCGCCGCATACACTATTCTCAGAA
TGACTTGGTTGAGTACTCACCAGTCACAGAAAAGCATCTTACGGATGGCATGACAGTAAGAGAATTATGC
AGTGCTGCCATAACCATGAGTGATAACACTGCGGCCAACTTACTTCTGACAACGATCGGAGGACCGAAGG
AGCTAACCGCTTTTTTGCACAACATGGGGGATCATGTAACTCGCCTTGATCGTTGGGAACCGGAGCTGAA
TGAAGCCATACCAAACGACGAGCGTGACACCACGATGCCTGTAGCAATGGCAACAACGTTGCGCAAACTA
TTAACTGGCGAACTACTTACTCTAGCTTCCCGGCAACAATTAATAGACTGGATGGAGGCGGATAAAGTTG
CAGGACCACTTCTGCGCTCGGCCCTTCCGGCTGGCTGGTTTATTGCTGATAAATCTGGAGCCGGTGAGCG
TGGGTCTCGCGGTATCATTGCAGCACTGGGGCCAGATGGTAAGCCCTCCCGTATCGTAGTTATCTACACG
ACGGGGAGTCAGGCAACTATGGATGAACGAAATAGACAGATCGCTGAGATAGGTGCCTCACTGATTAAGC
ATTGGTAACTGTCAGACCAAGTTTACTCATATATACTTTAGATTGATTTAAAACTTCATTTTTAATTTAA
AAGGATCTAGGTGAAGATCCTTTTTGATAATCTCATGACCAAAATCCCTTAACGTGAGTTTTCGTTCCAC
TGAGCGTCAGACCCCGTAGAAAAGATCAAAGGATCTTCTTGAGATCCTTTTTTTCTGCGCGTAATCTGCT
GCTTGCAAACAAAAAAACCACCGCTACCAGCGGTGGTTTGTTTGCCGGATCAAGAGCTACCAACTCTTTT
TCCGAAGGTAACTGGCTTCAGCAGAGCGCAGATACCAAATACTGTCCTTCTAGTGTAGCCGTAGTTAGGC
CACCACTTCAAGAACTCTGTAGCACCGCCTACATACCTCGCTCTGCTAATCCTGTTACCAGTGGCTGCTG
CCAGTGGCGATAAGTCGTGTCTTACCGGGTTGGACTCAAGACGATAGTTACCGGATAAGGCGCAGCGGTC
GGGCTGAACGGGGGGTTCGTGCACACAGCCCAGCTTGGAGCGAACGACCTACACCGAACTGAGATACCTA
CAGCGTGAGCTATGAGAAAGCGCCACGCTTCCCGAAGGGAGAAAGGCGGACAGGTATCCGGTAAGCGGCA
GGGTCGGAACAGGAGAGCGCACGAGGGAGCTTCCAGGGGGAAACGCCTGGTATCTTTATAGTCCTGTCGG
GTTTCGCCACCTCTGACTTGAGCGTCGATTTTTGTGATGCTCGTCAGGGGGGCGGAGCCTATGGAAAAAC
GCCAGCAACGCGGCCTTTTTACGGTTCCTGGCCTTTTGCTGGCCTTTTGCTCACATGTTCTTTCCTGCGT
TATCCCCTGATTCTGTGGATAACCGTATTACCGCCTTTGAGTGAGCTGATACCGCTCGCCGCAGCCGAAC
GACCGAGCGCAGCGAGTCAGTGAGCGAGGAAGCGGAAGAGCGCCTGATGCGGTATTTTCTCCTTACGCAT
CTGTGCGGTATTTCACACCGCATATGGTGCACTCTCAGTACAATCTGCTCTGATGCCGCATAGTTAAGCC
AGTATACACTCCGCTATCGCTACGTGACTGGGTCATGGCTGCGCCCCGACACCCGCCAACACCCGCTGAC
GCGCCCTGACGGGCTTGTCTGCTCCCGGCATCCGCTTACAGACAAGCTGTGACCGTCTCCGGGAGCTGCA
TGTGTCAGAGGTTTTCACCGTCATCACCGAAACGCGCGAGGCAGCAGATCAATTCGCGCGCGAAGGCGAA
GCGGCATGCATAATGTGCCTGTCAAATGGACGAAGCAGGGATTCTGCAAACCCTATGCTACTCCGTCAAG
CCGTCAATTGTCTGATTCGTTACCAATTATGACAACTTGACGGCTACATCATTCACTTTTTCTTCACAAC
CGGCACGGAACTCGCTCGGGCTGGCCCCGGTGCATTTTTTAAATACCCGCGAGAAATAGAGTTGATCGTC
AAAACCAACATTGCGACCGACGGTGGCGATAGGCATCCGGGTGGTGCTCAAAAGCAGCTTCGCCTGGCTG
ATACGTTGGTCCTCGCGCCAGCTTAAGACGCTAATCCCTAACTGCTGGCGGAAAAGATGTGACAGACGCG
ACGGCGACAAGCAAACATGCTGTGCGACGCTGGCGATATCAAAATTGCTGTCTGCCAGGTGATCGCTGAT
GTACTGACAAGCCTCGCGTACCCGATTATCCATCGGTGGATGGAGCGACTCGTTAATCGCTTCCATGCGC
CGCAGTAACAATTGCTCAAGCAGATTTATCGCCAGCAGCTCCGAATAGCGCCCTTCCCCTTGCCCGGCGT
TAATGATTTGCCCAAACAGGTCGCTGAAATGCGGCTGGTGCGCTTCATCCGGGCGAAAGAACCCCGTATT
GGCAAATATTGACGGCCAGTTAAGCCATTCATGCCAGTAGGCGCGCGGACGAAAGTAAACCCACTGGTGA
TACCATTCGCGAGCCTCCGGATGACGACCGTAGTGATGAATCTCTCCTGGCGGGAACAGCAAAATATCAC
CCGGTCGGCAAACAAATTCTCGTCCCTGATTTTTCACCACCCCCTGACCGCGAATGGTGAGATTGAGAAT
ATAACCTTTCATTCCCAGCGGTCGGTCGATAAAAAAATCGAGATAACCGTTGGCCTCAATCGGCGTTAAA
CCCGCCACCAGATGGGCATTAAACGAGTATCCCGGCAGCAGGGGATCATTTTGCGCTTCAGCCATACTTT
TCATACTCCCGCCATTCAGAG
Features (pLannotate 1.2.2; 11 found; start..end, strand, type, name):
      1..285     +  promoter       araBAD promoter: araBAD; promoter of the L-arabinose operon of E. coli; the araC regulatory gene is transcribed in the opposite direction (Guzman et al., 1995)
    397..1119    +  CDS            HyPerRed (fragment): red fluorescent genetically encoded indicator for H2O2 ()
   1303..1418    +  ncRNA          5S rRNA: Accession: RF00001 - 5S ribosomal RNA
   1422..1508    +  terminator     rrnB T1 terminator: Escherichia coli rrnB; transcription terminator T1 from the E. coli rrnB gene
   1600..1627    +  terminator     rrnB T2 terminator: transcription terminator T2 from the E. coli rrnB gene
   1646..1737    +  promoter       AmpR promoter: bla
   1738..2598    +  CDS            AmpR: β-lactamase; bla; confers resistance to ampicillin, carbenicillin, and related antibiotics
   2769..3357    +  rep_origin     ori: high-copy-number ColE1/pMB1/pBR322/pUC origin of replication
   3543..3683    -  misc_feature   bom: basis of mobility region from pBR322
   3785..3825    -  CDS            rop (fragment): Rop protein, which maintains plasmids at low copy number; rop
   3947..4825    -  CDS            araC: L-arabinose regulatory protein; araC
