[The description below was written by a language model from this plasmid's Addgene catalogue record and pLannotate feature annotations shown in this document.]
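Description:
pBad-bapaUGAc is a bacterial expression plasmid built on the pBAD-hisB backbone for arabinose-inducible production of bapaUGAc, a synthetic, genetically encoded biosensor described as a boronic acid- and peptide-assisted sensor for UDP-GlcNAc. The roughly 0.9 kb insert was cloned between XhoI and HindIII sites downstream of the araBAD promoter and carries a C-terminal 6xHis tag, which would allow the protein to be purified by metal-affinity chromatography. The divergently transcribed araC gene on the same plasmid supplies the regulator that keeps the promoter off without L-arabinose and activates it when the sugar is present. The rrnB T1 and T2 terminators, with an adjacent 5S rRNA segment, end transcription downstream of the insert.

Automated annotation labels most of the coding region as a fragment of HyPerRed, a red fluorescent H2O2 indicator. This most likely reflects a shared red fluorescent protein scaffold and fits the associated publication's description of a red fluorescent "boronolectin" sensor, but the record does not spell out the sensor's domain architecture or how the boronic acid functionality is introduced. The His tag itself was not annotated in the feature table.

The plasmid is maintained in E. coli through a ColE1/pBR322-type origin with the bom region and a remnant of rop, and it is selected with ampicillin via the bla gene under its own promoter. The catalogue lists it as low copy, while the annotation tool's generic label for the origin reads high copy. The sequenced record is 4,851 nt, slightly shorter than the 4,958 bp total given in the catalogue. The construct is suited to expressing and purifying the sensor protein from bacteria, for example to characterise its fluorescence response to UDP-GlcNAc.
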