Addgene plasmid #201673: pBad-bapaUGAc
Purpose: boronic acid- and peptide-assisted UDP-GlcNAc sensor
Depositing lab: Huiwang Ai. Depositing organization: University of Virginia. Publication: Genetically Encoded Boronolectin as a Specific Red Fluorescent UDP-GlcNAc Biosensor. Zhang J, Li Z, Pang Y, Fan Y, Ai HW. ACS Sens. 2023 Jul 22. doi: 10.1021/acssensors.3c00409. PubMed 37480329.
Backbone
  Vector backbone: pBAD-hisB
  Backbone size w/o insert (bp): 4074
  Total vector size (bp): 4958
  Modifications to backbone: NO
  Vector type: Bacterial Expression
Growth in bacteria
  Bacterial resistance: Ampicillin, 100 μg/mL
  Growth temperature: 37°C
  Growth strain: DH5alpha
  Copy number: Low Copy
Gene/Insert
  Gene/Insert name: bapaUGAc
  Species: Synthetic
  Insert size (bp): 884
  Promoter: araBAD
  Tag / fusion protein: Hisx6 (C terminal on insert)
  Cloning method: Restriction Enzyme; 5′ cloning site XhoI (unknown if destroyed); 3′ cloning site HindIII (unknown if destroyed)
  Sequencing primers: 5′ pBAD F: ATG CCA TAG CAT TTT TAT CC; 3′ pBAD R: GAT TTA ATC TGT ATC AGG
Terms and licenses: Academic/Nonprofit Terms; Industry Terms: Not Available to Industry
Depositor comments: Please visit https://www.biorxiv.org/content/10.1101/2023.03.01.530644v1 for bioRxiv preprint.
How to cite: pBad-bapaUGAc was a gift from Huiwang Ai (Addgene plasmid # 201673 ; http://n2t.net/addgene:201673 ; RRID:Addgene_201673)
