>Addgene plasmid #201673 | pBad-bapaUGAc | depositor partial sequence | sequence record 391690 | Xho+insert+HindIII
CTCGAGAGATTCTTATTTTGGAAAAACTTATAATCCATGGGATCCTATGCAGCGGACCGTGTACATCTCC
GAGTCCGAGCGGATGTACCCCGAGGACGGCGCCCTGAAGAGCGAGATCAAGTAGGGGCTGAGGCTGAAGG
ACGGCGGCCACTACGCCGCCGAGGTCAAGACCACCTACAAGGCCAAGAAGCCCGTGCAGCTGCCCGGCGC
CTACATCGTCGACATCAAGTTGGACATCGTGTCCCACAACGAGGACTACACCATCGTGGAACAGTGCGAA
CGCGCCGAGGGCCGCCACTCCACTGGCGGCATGGACGAGCTGTACAAGGGAGGTACAGGCGGGAGTCTGG
TGAGCAAGGGCGAGGAGGATAACATGGCCATCATCAAGGAGTTCATGAGCTTCAAGGTGCACATGGAGGG
CTCCGTGAACGGCCACAAGTTCGAGATCGAGGGCGAGGGCGAGGGCCGCCCCTACGAGGCCTTTCAGACC
GCTAAGCTGAAGGTGACCATCGGTGGCCCCCTGCCCTTCGCCTGGGACATCCTGTCCCCTCAGTTCATGT
ACGGCTCCAAGGCCTACATTAAGCACCCAGCCGACATCCCCGACTACTTCAAGCTGTCCTTCCCCGAGGG
CTTCAGGTGGGAGCGCGTGATGAACTTCGAGGACGGCGGCATTATTCACGTTAACCAGGACTCCTCCCTG
CAGGACGGCGTATTCATCTACAAGGTGAAGCTGCGCGGCACCAACTTCCCCCCCGACGGCCCCGTAATGC
AGAAGAAGACCATGGGCTGGGAGGCTACGCCTACGCCTCGGGTGGTGGGTGATTTATATAAGAATGGTAT
TGATCCATCTTATACTCCTCATCGTGACCAACACCATCACCACCATCATTAAGCTT
